>Addgene plasmid #222439 | pCHW00011 | addgene full sequence | sequence record 454078 | Addgene NGS Result
TCGCGCGTTTCGGTGATGACGGTGAAAACCTCTGACACATGCAGCTCCCGGAGACGGTCACAGCTTGTCT
GTAAGCGGATGCCGGGAGCAGACAAGCCCGTCAGGGCGCGTCAGCGGGTGTTGGCGGGTGTCGGGGCTGG
CTTAACTATGCGGCATCAGAGCAGATTGTACTGAGAGTGCACCAGATGCGGTGTGAAATACCGCACAGAT
GCGTAAGGAGAAAATACCGCATCAGGCGCCATTCGCCATTCAGGCTGCGCAACTGTTGGGAAGGGCGATC
GGTGCGGGCCTCTTCGCTATTACGCCAGCTGGCGAAAGGGGGATGTGCTGCAAGGCGATTAAGTTGGGTA
ACGCCAGGGTTTTCCCAGTCACGACGTTGTAAAACGACGGCCAGTGAATTCGAGCTCGGTACCTCGCGAA
TGCATCTAGATGGTCTCTAATGGTCGTAATTAACGGGGTCAAATATGCCTGTGAAACGTGTATCAGGGGT
CACAGGGCGGCGCAGTGTACTCACACTGATGGTCCGCTACAGATGATCAGACGCAAGGGTAGACCATCGA
CCACATGTGGCCATTGTAAAGAGCTGAGAAGAACCAAGAACTTCAACCCATCCGGTGGGTGCATGTGTGC
CTCTGCACGACGGCCAGCTGTTGGCAGCAAGGAAGATGAAACACGATGTCGTTGTGATGAGGGTGAACCT
TGTAAATGTCATACCAAGAGGAAAAGCAGCCGGAAATCAAAGGGAGGGTCATGCCACAGAAGGGCAAATG
ATGAAGCAGCGCATGTCAATGGTCTTGGTATTGCAGATCTGGACGTTCTTTTGGGCCTAAATGGTCGCTC
GTCGGATGTAGACATGACAACCACATTGCCGAGTTTGAAGCCACCTCTGCAAAACGGAGAAATTAAGGCC
GACAGCATTGACAATCTTGATTTGGCTTCCCTCGATCCGCTTGAGCAAAGCCCTAGTATATCTATGGAAC
CTGTTAGTATCAATGAAACAGGAAGCGCATATACAACTACGAACACAGCACTAAACGATATTGACATTCC
ATTCTCCATCAATGAGTTGAACGAGCTATACAAACAAGTATCTTCGCATAACTCACATTCACAGCCATAT
TCGTGAGACCATCGGATCCCGGGCCCGTCGACTGCAGAGGCCTGCATGCAAGCTTGGCTCGAGCATGGTC
ATAGCTGTTTCCTGTGTGAAATTGTTATCCGCTCACAATTCCACACAACATACGAGCCGGAAGCATAAAG
TGTAAAGCCTGGGGTGCCTAATGAGTGAGCTAACTCACATTAATTGCGTTGCGCTCACTGCCCGCTTTCC
AGTCGGGAAACCTGTCGTGCCAGCTGCATTAATGAATCGGCCAACGCGCGGGGAGAGGCGGTTTGCGTAT
TGGGCGCTCTTCCGCTTCCTCGCTCACTGACTCGCTGCGCTCGGTCGTTCGGCTGCGGCGAGCGGTATCA
GCTCACTCAAAGGCGGTAATACGGTTATCCACAGAATCAGGGGATAACGCAGGAAAGAACATGTGAGCAA
AAGGCCAGCAAAAGGCCAGGAACCGTAAAAAGGCCGCGTTGCTGGCGTTTTTCCATAGGCTCCGCCCCCC
TGACGAGCATCACAAAAATCGACGCTCAAGTCAGAGGTGGCGAAACCCGACAGGACTATAAAGATACCAG
GCGTTTCCCCCTGGAAGCTCCCTCGTGCGCTCTCCTGTTCCGACCCTGCCGCTTACCGGATACCTGTCCG
CCTTTCTCCCTTCGGGAAGCGTGGCGCTTTCTCATAGCTCACGCTGTAGGTATCTCAGTTCGGTGTAGGT
CGTTCGCTCCAAGCTGGGCTGTGTGCACGAACCCCCCGTTCAGCCCGACCGCTGCGCCTTATCCGGTAAC
TATCGTCTTGAGTCCAACCCGGTAAGACACGACTTATCGCCACTGGCAGCAGCCACTGGTAACAGGATTA
GCAGAGCGAGGTATGTAGGCGGTGCTACAGAGTTCTTGAAGTGGTGGCCTAACTACGGCTACACTAGAAG
AACAGTATTTGGTATCTGCGCTCTGCTGAAGCCAGTTACCTTCGGAAAAAGAGTTGGTAGCTCTTGATCC
GGCAAACAAACCACCGCTGGTAGCGGTGGTTTTTTTGTTTGCAAGCAGCAGATTACGCGCAGAAAAAAAG
GATCTCAAGAAGATCCTTTGATCTTTTCTACGGGGTCTGACGCTCAGTGGAACGAAAACTCACGTTAAGG
GATTTTGGTCATGAGATTATCAAAAAGGATCTTCACCTAGATCCTTTTAAATTAAAAATGAAGTTTTAAA
TCAATCTAAAGTATATATGAGTAAACTTGGTCTGACAGTTAGAAAAACTCATCGAGCATCAAATGAAACT
GCAATTTATTCATATCAGGATTATCAATACCATATTTTTGAAAAAGCCGTTTCTGTAATGAAGGAGAAAA
CTCACCGAGGCAGTTCCATAGGATGGCAAGATCCTGGTATCGGTCTGCGATTCCGACTCGTCCAACATCA
ATACAACCTATTAATTTCCCCTCGTCAAAAATAAGGTTATCAAGTGAGAAATCACCATGAGTGACGACTG
AATCCGGTGAGAATGGCAAAAGTTTATGCATTTCTTTCCAGACTTGTTCAACAGGCCAGCCATTACGCTC
GTCATCAAAATCACTCGCATCAACCAAACCGTTATTCATTCGTGATTGCGCCTGAGCGAGACGAAATACG
CGATCGCTGTTAAAAGGACAATTACAAACAGGAATCGAATGCAACCGGCGCAGGAACACTGCCAGCGCAT
CAACAATATTTTCACCTGAATCAGGATATTCTTCTAATACCTGGAATGCTGTTTTCCCAGGGATCGCAGT
GGTGAGTAACCATGCATCATCAGGAGTACGGATAAAATGCTTGATGGTCGGAAGAGGCATAAATTCCGTC
AGCCAGTTTAGTCTGACCATCTCATCTGTAACATCATTGGCAACGCTACCTTTGCCATGTTTCAGAAACA
ACTCTGGCGCATCGGGCTTCCCATACAATCGATAGATTGTCGCACCTGATTGCCCGACATTATCGCGAGC
CCATTTATACCCATATAAATCAGCATCCATGTTGGAATTTAATCGCGGCCTAGAGCAAGACGTTTCCCGT
TGAATATGGCTCATACTCTTCCTTTTTCAATATTATTGAAGCATTTATCAGGGTTATTGTCTCATGAGCG
GATACATATTTGAATGTATTTAGAAAAATAAACAAATAGGGGTTCCGCGCACATTTCCCCGAAAAGTGCC
ACCTGACGTCTAAGAAACCATTATTATCATGACATTAACCTATAAAAATAGGCGTATCACGAGGCCCTTT
CGTC
Features (pLannotate 1.2.2; 11 found; start..end, strand, type, name):
    137..236     +  misc_feature   bom (fragment): basis of mobility region from pBR322
    242..399     -  CDS            lacZα (fragment): LacZα fragment of β-galactosidase; lacZ fragment
    440..1114    +  CDS            CUP2: CUP2_YEAST - Also known as ACE1. Experimental evidence at protein level: Swiss-Prot protein existence level 1. Trans-acting regulatory protein that activates transcription of the CUP1 gene (metallothionein) in response to copper ions. Binds to the CUP1 UAS sequence 5'-GCTTCTTTTCCGCTGA-3'. Binds DNA only in presence of copper or silver. Copper seems to alter the conformation of the protein. From Saccharomyces cerevisiae (strain ATCC 204508 / S288c) (Baker's yeast).
   1212..1228    -  protein_bind   lac operator: The lac repressor binds to the lac operator to inhibit transcription in E. coli. This inhibition can be relieved by adding lactose or isopropyl-β-D-thiogalactopyranoside (IPTG). lac repressor encoded by lacI
   1236..1266    -  promoter       lac promoter: promoter for the E. coli lac operon
   1281..1302    -  protein_bind   CAP binding site: CAP binding activates transcription in the presence of cAMP. E. coli catabolite activator protein
   1315..1407    -  CDS            lacI (fragment): lac repressor; lacI; The lac repressor binds to the lac operator to inhibit transcription in E. coli. This inhibition can be relieved by adding lactose or isopropyl-β-D-thiogalactopyranoside (IPTG).
   1590..2178    -  rep_origin     ori: high-copy-number ColE1/pMB1/pBR322/pUC origin of replication
   2349..3164    -  CDS            KanR: aminoglycoside phosphotransferase; aph(3')-Ia; confers resistance to kanamycin in bacteria or G418 (Geneticin®) in eukaryotes
   3165..3269    -  promoter       AmpR promoter: bla
   3364..35      +  CDS            rop (fragment) (across the origin): Rop protein, which maintains plasmids at low copy number; rop
