[The description below was written by a language model from this plasmid's Addgene catalogue record and pLannotate feature annotations shown in this document.]
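Description:
pCHW00011 is a Level 0 Golden Gate (modular cloning) part plasmid built on a kanamycin-resistant pUC57 backbone, about 3.4 kb in total. It is a storage and donor vector for E. coli rather than an expression construct in its own right. It replicates from the high-copy ColE1/pUC-type origin and is selected through a KanR aminoglycoside phosphotransferase gene, which the annotation places downstream of the AmpR (bla) promoter. The remaining annotated features are typical pUC-derived remnants: fragments of bom, rop and lacI, and the lac promoter, operator and CAP site with a lacZα fragment that is interrupted by the insert.

The payload is the coding sequence of Saccharomyces cerevisiae CUP2 (also called ACE1), recorded as a 678 bp unmutated insert. It is formatted as a "CDSns" module flanked by AATG and TTCG fusion overhangs. In the common plant modular cloning syntax this denotes a coding sequence without a stop codon, so that a C-terminal part can be fused in frame, although the record does not spell out the abbreviation. CUP2 is a copper-responsive transcription factor that binds the CUP1 upstream activating sequence only in the presence of copper (or silver) ions and then activates transcription.

No plant promoter or terminator is present; these would be supplied by other parts when the module is assembled into higher-level transcription units. The associated publication describes a tightly regulated copper-inducible transient expression system in Nicotiana benthamiana, which suggests this part provides the copper-sensing component of that switch.
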