Addgene plasmid #222439: pCHW00011
Purpose: Level 0, CDSns module (AATG-TTCG) containing S. cerevisiae CUP2.
Depositing lab: Chih-Hang Wu. Depositing organization: Institute of Plant and Microbial Biology, Academia Sinica. Publication: Development of a tightly regulated copper-inducible transient gene expression system in Nicotiana benthamiana incorporating a suicide exon and Cre recombinase. Chiang BJ, Lin KY, Chen YF, Huang CY, Goh FJ, Huang LT, Chen LH, Wu CH. New Phytol. 2024 Oct;244(1):318-331. doi: 10.1111/nph.20021. Epub 2024 Jul 30. PubMed 39081031.
Backbone
  Vector backbone: pUC57 (kan)
  Vector type: Plant Expression, Synthetic Biology
Growth in bacteria
  Bacterial resistance: Kanamycin, 50 μg/mL
  Growth temperature: 37°C
  Growth strain: DH5alpha
  Copy number: High Copy
Gene/Insert
  Gene/Insert name: CUP2 (Saccharomyces cerevisiae)
  Species: S. cerevisiae (budding yeast)
  Insert size (bp): 678
  Mutation: no
  Entrez Gene: CUP2 (a.k.a. YGL166W, ACE1)
  Cloning method: Golden Gate
  Sequencing primers: 5′ n/a
Terms and licenses: Academic/Nonprofit Terms; Industry Terms: Not Available to Industry
Depositor comments: Overhangs: AATG-TTCG. Please visit https://doi.org/10.1101/2024.03.23.586378 for bioRxiv preprint.
How to cite: pCHW00011 was a gift from Chih-Hang Wu (Addgene plasmid # 222439 ; http://n2t.net/addgene:222439 ; RRID:Addgene_222439)
